>Addgene plasmid #196349 | mEGFP-2xbiRhoBAST | addgene full sequence | sequence record 384656 | Addgene NGS Result
ACTTCTGGAATAGCTCAGAGGCCGAGGCGGCCTCGGCCTCTGCATAAATAAAAAAAATTAGTCAGCCATG
GGGCGGAGAATGGGCGGAACTGGGCGGAGTTAGGGGCGGGATGGGCGGAGTTAGGGGCGGGACTATGGTT
GCTGACTAATTGAGATGCATGCTTTGCATACTTCTGCCTGCTGGGGAGCCTGGGGACTTTCCACACCTGG
TTGCTGACTAATTGAGATGCATGCTTTGCATACTTCTGCCTGCTGGGGAGCCTGGGGACTTTCCACACCC
TAACTGACACACATTCCACAGCTGGTTCTTTCCGCCTCAGGACTCTTCCTTTTTCAATATTATTGAAGCA
TTTATCAGGGTTATTGTCTCATGAGCGGATACATATTTGAATGTATTTAGAAAAATAAACAAATAGGGGT
TCCGCGCACATTTCCCCGAAAAGTGCCACCTG
[124 nt withheld, positions 453-576]
C
[91 nt withheld, positions 578-668]
A
[49 nt withheld, positions 670-718]
CCTTTGACGTTGGAGTCCACGTTCTTT
[37 nt withheld, positions 746-782]
ACCCTATCTCGGTCTATTCTTTTGATTTATAAGGGATTTTGCCGATTTCGGCCTATTGGTTAAAAAATGA
GCTGATTTAACAAAAATTTAACGCGAATTTTAACAAAATATTAACGCTTACAATTTACGCGTTAAGATAC
ATTGATGAGTTTGGACAAACCACAACTAGAATGCAGTGAAAAAAATGCTTTATTTGTGAAATTTGTGATG
CTATTGCTTTATTTGTAACCATTATAAGCTGCAATAAACAAGTTAACAACAACAATTGCATTCATTTTAT
GTTTCAGGTTCAGGGGGAGGTGTGGGAGGTTTTTTAAAGCAAGTAAAACCTCTACAAATGTGGTATGGCT
GATTATGATCAGTTATCTAGATCCGGTGGATCCCGGGCCCGCGGTACCGTCGACTGCAGAATTCGAAGCT
TGAGCTCGAGATCGATGCGGCCGCCATATGGATATCGGTAACCGACGTCAAGCTTGCATGCCTGCAGGTC
CTAGTAAAAAGCGGACCGAAGTCCGCTCTAGCGGAGCCCGGATAAGGCCTGCGCCAGTTAACCTTGTGGC
GCTCCTTCACCGCTTTCGCGGAGGCCTTTGCGGAGCGAACTCCGCTGGAACCTGAGGCGGTTAACCTTGC
GCCTCTCCTTCACCGCTTTCGCGGAGGTTCCTTCCGGGCTCCTCTAGCGGTATGTGGGTAAGGCCTGCGC
CAGTTAACCTTGTGGCGCTCCTTCACCGCTTTCGCGGAGGCCTTTGGAGGACGAATCCTCCTGGAACCTG
AGGCGGTTAACCTTGCGCCTCTCCTTCACCGCTTTCGCGGAGGTTCCTCCCACATACCTCTAGACCCGTC
GAGATCTGAGTCCGGACTTGTACAGCTCGTCCATGCCGAGAGTGATCCCGGCGGCGGTCACGAACTCCAG
CAGGACCATGTGATCGCGCTTCTCGTTGGGGTCTTTGCTCAGCTTGGACTGGGTGCTCAGGTAGTGGTTG
TCGGGCAGCAGCACGGGGCCGTCGCCGATGGGGGTGTTCTGCTGGTAGTGGTCGGCGAGCTGCACGCTGC
CGTCCTCGATGTTGTGGCGGATCTTGAAGTTCACCTTGATGCCGTTCTTCTGCTTGTCGGCCATGATATA
GACGTTGTGGCTGTTGTAGTTGTACTCCAGCTTGTGCCCCAGGATGTTGCCGTCCTCCTTGAAGTCGATG
CCCTTCAGCTCGATGCGGTTCACCAGGGTGTCGCCCTCGAACTTCACCTCGGCGCGGGTCTTGTAGTTGC
CGTCGTCCTTGAAGAAGATGGTGCGCTCCTGGACGTAGCCTTCGGGCATGGCGGACTTGAAGAAGTCGTG
CTGCTTCATGTGGTCGGGGTAGCGGCTGAAGCACTGCACGCCGTAGGTCAGGGTGGTCACGAGGGTGGGC
CAGGGCACGGGCAGCTTGCCGGTGGTGCAGATGAACTTCAGGGTCAGCTTGCCGTAGGTGGCATCGCCCT
CGCCCTCGCCGGACACGCTGAACTTGTGGCCGTTTACGTCGCCGTCCAGCTCGACCAGGATGGGCACCAC
CCCGGTGAACAGCTCCTCGCCCTTGCTCACCATGGTGGCGGAATTCGCTAGCGGATCTGACGGTTCACTA
AACCAGCTCTGCTTATATAGACCTCCCACCGTACACGCCTACCGCCCATTTGCGTCAATGGGGCGGAGTT
GTTACGACATTTTGGAAAGTCCCGTTGATTTTGGTGCCAAAACAAACTCCCATTGACGTCAATGGGGTGG
AGACTTGGAAATCCCCGTGAGTCAAACCGCTATCCACGCCCATTGATGTACTGCCAAAACCGCATCACCA
TGGTAATAGCGATGACTAATACGTAGATGTACTGCCAAGTAGGAAAGTCCCATAAGGTCATGTACTGGGC
ATAATGCCAGGCGGGCCATTTACCGTCATTGACGTCAATAGGGGGCGTACTTGGCATATGATACACTTGA
TGTACTGCCAAGTGGGCAGTTTACCGTAAATACTCCACCCATTGACGTCAATGGAAAGTCCCTATTGGCG
TTACTATGGGAACATACGTCATTATTGACGTCAATGGGCGGGGGTCGTTGGGCGGTCAGCCAGGCGGGCC
ATTTACCGTAAGTTATGTAACGCGGAACTCCATATATGGGCTATGAACTAATGACCCCGTAATTGATTAC
TATTAATAACTAATGCATGGCGGTAATACGGTTATCCACAGAATCAGGGGATAACGCAGGAAAGAACATG
TGAGCAAAAGGCCAGCAAAAGGCCAGGAACCGTAAAAAGGCCGCGTTGCTGGCGTTTTTCCATAGGCTCC
GCCCCCCTGACGAGCATCACAAAAATCGACGCTCAAGTCAGAGGTGGCGAAACCCGACAGGACTATAAAG
ATACCAGGCGTTTCCCCCTGGAAGCTCCCTCGTGCGCTCTCCTGTTCCGACCCTGCCGCTTACCGGATAC
CTGTCCGCCTTTCTCCCTTCGGGAAGCGTGGCGCTTTCTCATAGCTCACGCTGTAGGTATCTCAGTTCGG
TGTAGGTCGTTCGCTCCAAGCTGGGCTGTGTGCACGAACCCCCCGTTCAGCCCGACCGCTGCGCCTTATC
CGGTAACTATCGTCTTGAGTCCAACCCGGTAAGACACGACTTATCGCCACTGGCAGCAGCCACTGGTAAC
AGGATTAGCAGAGCGAGGTATGTAGGCGGTGCTACAGAGTTCTTGAAGTGGTGGCCTAACTACGGCTACA
CTAGAAGAACAGTATTTGGTATCTGCGCTCTGCTGAAGCCAGTTACCTTCGGAAAAAGAGTTGGTAGCTC
TTGATCCGGCAAACAAACCACCGCTGGTAGCGGTGGTTTTTTTGTTTGCAAGCAGCAGATTACGCGCAGA
AAAAAAGGATCTCAAGAAGATCCTTTGATCTTTTCTACGGGGTCTGACGCTCAGTGGAACGAAAACTCAC
GTTAAGGGATTTTGGTCATGAGATTATCAAAAAGGATCTTCACCTAGATCCTTTTAAATTAAAAATGAAG
TTTTAAATCAATCTAAAGTATATATGAGTAACCTGAGGCTATGGCAGGGCCTGCCGCCCCGACGTTGGCT
GCGAGCCCTGGGCCTTCACCCGAACTTGGGGGGTGGGGTGGGGAAAAGGAAGAAACGCGGGCGTATTGGC
CCCAATGGGGTCTCGGTGGGGTATCGACAGAGTGCCAGCCCTGGGACCGAACCCCGCGTTTATGAACAAA
CGACCCAACACCGTGCGTTTTATTCTGTCTTTTTATTGCCGTCATAGCGCGGGTTCCTTCCGGTATTGTC
TCCTTCCGTGTTTCAGTTAGCCTCCCCCTAGGGTGGGCGAAGAACTCCAGCATGAGATCCCCGCGCTGGA
GGATCATCCAGCCGGCGTCCCGGAAAACGATTCCGAAGCCCAACCTTTCATAGAAGGCGGCGGTGGAATC
GAAATCTCGTGATGGCAGGTTGGGCGTCGCTTGGTCGGTCATTTCGAACCCCAGAGTCCCGCTCAGAAGA
ACTCGTCAAGAAGGCGATAGAAGGCGATGCGCTGCGAATCGGGAGCGGCGATACCGTAAAGCACGAGGAA
GCGGTCAGCCCATTCGCCGCCAAGCTCTTCAGCAATATCACGGGTAGCCAACGCTATGTCCTGATAGCGG
TCCGCCACACCCAGCCGGCCACAGTCGATGAATCCAGAAAAGCGGCCATTTTCCACCATGATATTCGGCA
AGCAGGCATCGCCATGGGTCACGACGAGATCCTCGCCGTCGGGCATGCTCGCCTTGAGCCTGGCGAACAG
TTCGGCTGGCGCGAGCCCCTGATGCTCTTCGTCCAGATCATCCTGATCGACAAGACCGGCTTCCATCCGA
GTACGTGCTCGCTCGATGCGATGTTTCGCTTGGTGGTCGAATGGGCAGGTAGCCGGATCAAGCGTATGCA
GCCGCCGCATTGCATCAGCCATGATGGATACTTTCTCGGCAGGAGCAAGGTGAGATGACAGGAGATCCTG
CCCCGGCACTTCGCCCAATAGCAGCCAGTCCCTTCCCGCTTCAGTGACAACGTCGAGCACAGCTGCGCAA
GGAACGCCCGTCGTGGCCAGCCACGATAGCCGCGCTGCCTCGTCTTGCAGTTCATTCAGGGCACCGGACA
GGTCGGTCTTGACAAAAAGAACCGGGCGCCCCTGCGCTGACAGCCGGAACACGGCGGCATCAGAGCAGCC
GATTGTCTGTTGTGCCCAGTCATAGCCGAATAGCCTCTCCACCCAAGCGGCCGGAGAACCTGCGTGCAAT
CCATCTTGTTCAATCATGCGAAACGATCCTCATCCTGTCTCTTGATCGATCTTTGCAAAAGCCTAGGCCT
CCAAAAAAGCCTCCTCACT
Features (pLannotate 1.2.2; 16 found; start..end, strand, type, name):
    322..426     -  promoter       AmpR promoter: bla
    453..881     +  rep_origin     f1 ori (sequence partly withheld): f1 bacteriophage origin of replication; arrow indicates direction of (+) strand synthesis
    915..1036    -  polyA_signal   SV40 poly(A) signal: SV40 polyadenylation signal
   1059..1143    -  CDS            large T antigen (fragment): large T antigen from SV40 (simian virus 40)
   1160..1212    -  misc_feature   MCS: multiple cloning site
   1252..1272    -  misc_feature   MCS (fragment): pUC18/19 multiple cloning site
   1621..1638    -  misc_feature   MCS (fragment): multiple cloning site
   1639..2355    -  CDS            mEGFP: mEGFP is a basic (constitutively fluorescent) green fluorescent protein published in 2002, derived from Aequorea victoria. It has moderate acid sensitivity.
   2397..2600    -  promoter       CMV promoter: human cytomegalovirus (CMV) immediate early promoter
   2601..2904    -  enhancer       CMV enhancer: human cytomegalovirus immediate early enhancer
   3079..3667    -  rep_origin     ori: high-copy-number ColE1/pMB1/pBR322/pUC origin of replication
   3889..3905    +  polyA_signal   bGH poly(A) signal (fragment): bovine growth hormone polyadenylation signal
   3996..4043    -  polyA_signal   HSV TK poly(A) signal: herpes simplex virus thymidine kinase polyadenylation signal (Cole and Stacy, 1985)
   4102..4254    -  CDS            ble (fragment): BLE_KLEPN - Experimental evidence at protein level: Swiss-Prot protein existence level 1. Binding protein with a strong affinity to the bleomycin family of antibiotics. Binds to CL990; an antimitotic-antibiotic compound. From Klebsiella pneumoniae.
   4275..5069    -  CDS            NeoR/KanR: aminoglycoside phosphotransferase from Tn5; aph(3')-II (or nptII); confers resistance to neomycin, kanamycin, and G418 (Geneticin®)
   5104..320     -  promoter       SV40 promoter (across the origin): SV40 enhancer and early promoter
