[The description below was written by a language model from this plasmid's Addgene catalogue record and pLannotate feature annotations shown in this document.]
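Description:
mEGFP-2xbiRhoBAST is a mammalian expression plasmid of about 5.1 kb, built in the mAzurite-C1 backbone, a C1-type fluorescent-protein vector. It is maintained in E. coli through a high-copy ColE1/pUC-type origin and selected with kanamycin. Resistance comes from the Tn5 NeoR/KanR aminoglycoside phosphotransferase gene, which sits downstream of both a bacterial bla-type promoter and the SV40 enhancer/early promoter and is terminated by the HSV TK polyadenylation signal. This arrangement allows the same marker to confer kanamycin resistance in bacteria and, in principle, G418 resistance in mammalian cells. An f1 origin is also present. The short ble, bGH poly(A) and SV40 large T antigen annotations are fragment matches rather than functional units.

The payload is a synthetic transcription unit driven by the human CMV immediate-early enhancer and promoter. It encodes mEGFP, the monomeric green fluorescent protein derived from Aequorea victoria. The coding sequence is followed by a stretch flanked by multiple-cloning-site remnants and then by the SV40 polyadenylation signal. According to the catalogue entry, two copies of the biRhoBAST RNA aptamer lie in the 3' untranslated region. The automated annotation does not label the aptamer, but the unannotated interval between the MCS fragments downstream of mEGFP is the likely place for it. The cloning sites used are not recorded.

biRhoBAST is described in the associated work as an avidity-based, bright and photostable light-up aptamer for single-molecule mRNA imaging. The construct therefore produces an mEGFP mRNA that can be visualised through its aptamer tag, while mEGFP fluorescence reports translation of the same message in transfected cells.
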