Addgene plasmid #196349: mEGFP-2xbiRhoBAST
Purpose: Expression of mEGFP mRNA with 2xbiRhoBAST in 3'UTR
Depositing lab: Murat Sunbul. Depositing organization: Universitaet Heidelberg. Publication: Avidity-based bright and photostable light-up aptamers for single-molecule mRNA imaging. Buhler B, Schokolowski J, Benderoth A, Englert D, Grun F, Jaschke A, Sunbul M. Nat Chem Biol. 2023 Apr;19(4):478-487. doi: 10.1038/s41589-022-01228-8. Epub 2023 Jan 19. PubMed 36658339.
Backbone
  Vector backbone: mAzurite-C1
  Vector type: Mammalian Expression
Growth in bacteria
  Bacterial resistance: Kanamycin, 50 μg/mL
  Growth temperature: 37°C
  Growth strain: DH5alpha
  Copy number: High Copy
Gene/Insert
  Gene/Insert name: mEGFP-2xbiRhoBAST
  Species: Synthetic
  Promoter: CMV
  Cloning method: Restriction Enzyme; 5′ cloning site unknown (unknown if destroyed); 3′ cloning site unknown (unknown if destroyed)
Terms and licenses: Academic/Nonprofit Terms; Industry Terms: Not Available to Industry
Depositor comments: Cloned using mAzurite-C1 (#54583) . Please visit https://www.biorxiv.org/content/10.1101/2021.11.02.466936v1 for bioRxiv preprint.
How to cite: mEGFP-2xbiRhoBAST was a gift from Murat Sunbul (Addgene plasmid # 196349 ; http://n2t.net/addgene:196349 ; RRID:Addgene_196349)
